>Addgene plasmid #63935 | pST50Trc1-HISDHFR | depositor full sequence | sequence record 177341 | Full Sequence
GGCACCATGCATCGATCCCGCGAAATTAATACGACTCACTATAGGGAGACCACAACGGTTTCCCTCCGGC
TCCGGAGAGCTCCAATTGGAATTCGCTAGCTCTAGAAATAATTTTGTTTAACTTTAAGAAGGAGATATAC
ATATGGGCAGCAGCCATCATCATCATCATCACAGCAGCGGATCCATCAGTCTGATTGCGGCGCTAGCGGT
AGATCGCGTTATCGGCATGGAAAACGCCATGCCATGGAACCTGCCTGCCGATCTCGCCTGGTTTAAACGC
AACACCTTAAATAAACCCGTGATTATGGGGCGCCATACCTGGGAATCAATCGGTAGGCCTTTGCCCGGCC
GCAAAAATATTATCCTCAGCAGTCAACCCGGGACCGATGATCGGGTTACCTGGGTTAAATCGGTCGACGA
AGCCATCGCGGCGTGTGGTGACGTACCAGAAATCATGGTGATTGGCGGCGGACGCGTTTATGAACAGTTC
TTGCCAAAAGCGCAAAAACTGTATCTGACGCATATCGATGCAGAAGTGGAAGGCGACACCCATTTTCCGG
ATTACGAGCCGGATGACTGGGAATCGGTATTCAGCGAATTCCACGATGCTGATGCGCAGAACTCGCATAG
CTATTGTTTCGAAATCCTCGAGCGTCGTGCCGGCTAATGTACAAGATCCAGATCTAAGCTTGGTACCACG
CGTGCGCGCTGATCCGGCTGCTAACAAAGCCCGAAAGGAAGCTGAGTTGGCTGCTGCCACCGCTGAGCAA
TAACTAGCATAACCCCTTGGGGCCTCTAAACGGGTCTTGAGGGGTTTTTTGCTGAAAGGAGGAACTATAT
CGGGATTAGCCCGCCTAATGAGCGGGCTTTTTTTTAATTCCCCTATTTGTTTATTTTTCTAAATACATTC
AAATATGTATCCGCTCATGAGACAATAACCCTGATAAATGCTTCAATAATATTGAAAAAGGAAGAGTATG
AGTATTCAACATTTCCGTGTCGCCCTTATTCCCTTTTTTGCGGCATTTTGCCTTCCTGTTTTTGCTCACC
CAGAAACGCTCGTGAAAGTAAAAGACGCAGAGGACCAATTGGGGGCACGAGTGGGATACATAGAACTGGA
CTTGAATAGCGGTAAAATCCTTGAGAGTTTTCGCCCTGAAGAGCGTTTTCCAATGATGAGCACTTTCAAA
GTTCTGCTATGTGGAGCAGTATTATCCCGTGTAGATGCGGGGCAAGAGCAACTCGGACGACGAATACACT
ATTCGCAGAATGACTTGGTTGAATACTCCCCAGTGACAGAAAAGCACCTTACGGACGGAATGACGGTAAG
AGAATTATGTAGTGCCGCCATAACGATGAGTGATAACACTGCGGCGAACTTACTTCTGACAACCATCGGT
GGACCGAAGGAATTAACCGCTTTTTTGCACAATATGGGAGACCATGTAACTCGCCTTGACCGTTGGGAAC
CAGAACTGAATGAAGCCATACCAAACGACGAGCGAGACACCACAATGCCTGCGGCAATGGCAACAACATT
ACGCAAACTATTAACTGGCGAACTACTTACTCTGGCTTCACGGCAACAATTAATAGACTGGCTTGAAGCG
GATAAAGTTGCAGGACCACTACTGCGTTCGGCACTTCCTGCTGGCTGGTTTATTGCTGATAAATCTGGGG
CAGGAGAGCGTGGTTCACGGGGTATCATTGCCGCACTTGGACCAGATGGTAAGCCTTCCCGTATCGTAGT
TATCTACACGACGGGTAGTCAGGCAACTATGGACGAACGAAATAGACAGATTGCTGAAATAGGGGCTTCA
CTGATTAAGCATTGGTAAACCGATACAATTAAAGGCTCCTTTTGGAGCCTTTTTTTTTGGACGGACCGGT
AGAAAAGATCAAAGGATCTTCTTGAGATCCTTTTTTTCTGCGCGTAATCTGCTGCTTGCAAACAAAAAAA
CCACCGCTACCAGCGGTGGTTTGTTTGCCGGATCAAGAGCTACCAACTCTTTTTCCGAAGGTAACTGGCT
TCAGCAGAGCGCAGATACCAAATACTGTCCTTCTAGTGTAGCCGTAGTTAGGCCACCACTTCAAGAACTC
TGTAGCACCGCCTACATACCTCGCTCTGCTAATCCTGTTACCAGTGGCTGCTGCCAGTGGCGATAAGTCG
TGTCTTACCGGGTTGGACTCAAGACGATAGTTACCGGATAAGGCGCAGCGGTCGGGCTGAACGGGGGGTT
CGTGCACACAGCCCAGCTTGGAGCGAACGACCTACACCGAACTGAGATACCTACAGCGTGAGCTATGAGA
AAGCGCCACGCTTCCCGAAGGGAGAAAGGCGGACAGGTATCCGGTAAGCGGCAGGGTCGGAACAGGAGAG
CGCACGAGGGAGCTTCCAGGGGGAAACGCCTGGTATCTTTATAGTCCTGTCGGGTTTCGCCACCTCTGAC
TTGAGCGTCGATTTTTGTGATGCTCGTCAGGGGGGCGGAGCCTATGGAAAAACGCCAGCAACGCGGCCTT
TTTACGGTTCCTGGCCTTTTGCTGGCCTTTTGCTCACATGTTCTTTCCTGCGTTATCCCCTGATTCTGTG
GATAACCGTATTACCGCCTTTGAGTGAGCTGATACCGCTCGCCGCAGCCGAACGACCGAGCGCAGCGAGT
CAGTGAGCGAGGAAGCGGAAGAGCGCCTGATGCGGTATTTTCTCCTTACGCATCTGTGCGGTATTTCACA
CCGCAATGGTGCACTCTCAGTACAATCTGCTCTGATGCCGCATAGTTAAGCCAGTATACACTCCGCTATC
GCTACGTGACTGGGTCATGGCTGCGCCCCGACACCCGCCAACACCCGCTGACGCGCCCTGACGGGCTTGT
CTGCTCCCGGCATCCGCTTACAGACAAGCTGTGACCGTCTCCGGGAGCTGCATGTGTCAGAGGTTTTCAC
CGTCATCACCGAAACGCGCGAGGCAGCTGCGGTAAAGCTCATCAGCGTGGTCGTGAAGCGATTCACAGAT
GTCTGCCTGTTCATCCGCGTCCAGCTCGTTGAGTTTCTCCAGAAGCGTTAATGTCTGGCTTCTGATAAAG
CGGGCCATGTTAAGGGCGGTTTTTTCCTGTTTGGTCACTGATGCCTCCGTGTAAGGGGGATTTCTGTTCA
TGGGGTAATGATACCGATGAAACGAGAGAGGATGCTCACGATACGGGTTACTGATGATGAACATGCCCGG
TTACTGGAACGTTGTGAGGGTAAACAACTGGCGGTATGGATGCGGCGGGACCAGAGAAAAATCACTCAGG
GTCAATGCCAGCGCTTCGTTAATACAGATGTAGGTGTT
Features (pLannotate 1.2.2; 13 found; start..end, strand, type, name):
     27..45      +  promoter       T7 promoter: promoter for bacteriophage T7 RNA polymerase
    113..135     +  RBS            RBS: efficient ribosome binding site from bacteriophage T7 gene 10 (Olins and Rangwala, 1989)
    155..171     +  CDS            capTEV™ (fragment): composite tag for in vivo biotinylation, TEV protease cleavage, and 6xHis tagging
    185..658     +  CDS            folA: DYR_ECOLI - Also known as tmrA. Experimental evidence at protein level: Swiss-Prot protein existence level 1. Key enzyme in folate metabolism. Catalyzes an essential reaction for de novo glycine and purine synthesis, and for DNA precursor synthesis. From Escherichia coli (strain K12).
    717..766     +  CDS            SET1 (fragment): solubility-enhancement tag derived from T7 phage gene 10B
    774..821     +  terminator     T7 terminator: transcription terminator for bacteriophage T7 RNA polymerase
    886..977     +  promoter       AmpR promoter: bla
    978..1835    +  CDS            bla: BLAT_ECOLX - Experimental evidence at protein level: Swiss-Prot protein existence level 1. TEM-type are the most prevalent beta-lactamases in enterobacteria; they hydrolyze the beta-lactam bond in susceptible beta-lactam antibiotics, thus conferring resistance to penicillins and cephalosporins. TEM-3 and TEM-4 are capable of hydrolyzing cefotaxime and ceftazidime. TEM-5 is capable of hydrolyzing ceftazidime. TEM-6 is capable of hydrolyzing ceftazidime and aztreonam. TEM-8/CAZ-2, TEM- 16/CAZ-7 and TEM-24/CAZ-6 are markedly active against ceftazidime. IRT- 4 shows resistance to beta-lactamase in
   1842..1881    +  terminator     fd terminator: central terminator from bacteriophage fd (Otsuka and Kunisawa, 1982)
   1912..2500    +  rep_origin     ori: high-copy-number ColE1/pMB1/pBR322/pUC origin of replication
   2686..2825    -  misc_feature   bom: basis of mobility region from pBR322
   2927..3118    -  CDS            rop: Rop protein, which maintains plasmids at low copy number; rop
   3158..3268    +  CDS            mbeC (fragment): MBEC_ECOLX - Experimental evidence at protein level: Swiss-Prot protein existence level 1. Required for efficient mobilization of ColE1 plasmid and is thus essential to promote the specific transfer of the plasmid during conjugation. Probably functions by inducing DNA bending, helping the MbeA relaxase to melt the DNA around the nic site and cleave the phosphodiester bond. Binds specifically double-stranded DNA (dsDNA) containing the ColE1 oriT but does not recognize the inverted repeat (IR). From Escherichia coli.
