[The description below was written by a language model from this plasmid's Addgene catalogue record and pLannotate feature annotations shown in this document.]
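Description:
pST50Trc1-HISDHFR is a small (about 3.3 kb) bacterial expression plasmid built on the pST50Trc backbone. It serves as the position 1 transfer vector of the pST44 polycistronic suite, which is used to co-express the subunits of protein complexes in Escherichia coli. It is catalogued as an empty backbone. It is propagated in E. coli under ampicillin selection, with a TEM-type beta-lactamase gene driven by its own promoter and followed by an fd terminator. Replication depends on a ColE1/pMB1-type origin. The feature table also shows the pBR322 bom region, the rop gene and a fragment of mbeC, which points to a pBR322-like replicon. The catalogue lists copy number as unknown.

The expression cassette consists of a T7 promoter, the efficient ribosome binding site from phage T7 gene 10, a short N-terminal 6xHis tag and a T7 terminator. The tag was annotated automatically as a fragment of a composite tag, but the record describes it as a single, non-cleavable tag. Downstream of the tag sits E. coli folA, encoding dihydrofolate reductase, which occupies a BamHI-NgoMIV cassette as a positive control for expression. A short match to a T7 gene 10-derived solubility tag just upstream of the terminator is probably residual vector sequence rather than a functional fusion.

In use, the DHFR placeholder is swapped for a gene of interest via BamHI/NgoMIV, giving a His-tagged translation unit that can be tested on its own. According to the depositor comments, the cassette is then cloned out with XbaI/BamHI, presumably for insertion into the first position of a pST44 polycistronic plasmid alongside other subunits.
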