Addgene plasmid #63935: pST50Trc1-HISDHFR
Purpose: (Empty Backbone) Position 1 transfer plasmid for pST44 polycistronic plasmid suite; N-term non-cleavable single tag; contains DHFR gene in BamHI-NgoMIV cassette as positive control
Depositing lab: Song Tan. Depositing organization: Pennsylvania State University. Publication: The pST44 polycistronic expression system for producing protein complexes in Escherichia coli. Tan S, Kern RC, Selleck W. Protein Expr Purif. 2005 Apr;40(2):385-95. 10.1016/j.pep.2004.12.002 PubMed 15766881.
Backbone
  Vector backbone: pST50Trc
  Vector type: Bacterial Expression
  Tag / fusion protein: 6xHis (N terminal on backbone)
Growth in bacteria
  Bacterial resistance: Ampicillin, 100 μg/mL
  Growth temperature: 37°C
  Growth strain: DH5alpha
  Copy number: Unknown
Gene/Insert
  Gene/Insert name: None
  Tag / fusion protein: 6xHis (N terminal on backbone)
Terms and licenses: Academic/Nonprofit Terms; Industry Terms: Not Available to Industry
Depositor comments: Replace DHFR with GOI using BamHI/NgoMIV; Clone out cassette using XbaI/BamHI
How to cite: pST50Trc1-HISDHFR was a gift from Song Tan (Addgene plasmid # 63935 ; http://n2t.net/addgene:63935 ; RRID:Addgene_63935)
