>Addgene plasmid #63935 | pST50Trc1-HISDHFR | addgene partial sequence | sequence record 177427 | T7term 5'-GCTAGTTATTGCTCAGCGG-3'
TAGCTATGCGAGTTCTGCGCATCAGCATCGTGGAATTCGCTGAATACCGATTCCCAGTCATCCGGCTCGT
AATCCGGAAAATGGGTGTCGCCTTCCACTTCTGCATCGATATGCGTCAGATACAGTTTTTGCGCTTTTGG
CAAGAACTGTTCATAAACGCGTCCGCCGCCAATCACCATGATTTCTGGTACGTCACCACACGCCGCGATG
GCTTCGTCGACCGATTTAACCCAGGTAACCCGATCATCGGTCCCGGGTTGACTGCTGAGGATAATATTTT
TGCGGCCGGGCAAAGGCCTACCGATTGATTCCCAGGTATGGCGCCCCATAATCACGGGTTTATTTAAGGT
GTTGCGTTTAAACCAGGCGAGATCGGCAGGCAGGTTCCATGGCATGGCGTTTTCCATGCCGATAACGCGA
TCTACCGCTAGCGCCGCAATC
