>Addgene plasmid #63935 | pST50Trc1-HISDHFR | addgene partial sequence | sequence record 177428 | T7 5'-TAATACGACTCACTATAGGG-3'
TATGGGCAGCAGCCATCATCATCATCATCACAGCAGCGGATCCATCAGTCTGATTGCGGCGCTAGCGGTA
GATCGCGTTATCGGCATGGAAAACGCCATGCCATGGAACCTGCCTGCCGATCTCGCCTGGTTTAAACGCA
ACACCTTAAATAAACCCGTGATTATGGGGCGCCATACCTGGGAATCAATCGGTAGGCCTTTGCCCGGCCG
CAAAAATATTATCCTCAGCAGTCAACCCGGGACCGATGATCGGGTTACCTGGGTTAAATCGGTCGACGAA
GCCATCGCGGCGTGTGGTGACGTACCAGAAATCATGGTGATTGGCGGCGGACGCGTTTATGAACAGTTCT
TGCCAAAAGCGCAAAAACTGTATCTGACGCATATCGATGCA
